Addgene plasmid #198556: SpCas9-NRCH-ABE8e(V106W)
Purpose: Expresses human codon-optimized SpCas9-NRCH-ABE8e(V106W) and blasticidin resistance: EFS promoter-SpCas9-NRCH-ABE8e(V106W)-NLS-FLAG-P2A-BSD
Depositing lab: Hyongbum Kim. Depositing organization: Yonsei University Health System. Publication: Deep learning models to predict the editing efficiencies and outcomes of diverse base editors. Kim N, Choi S, Kim S, Song M, Seo JH, Min S, Park J, Cho SR, Kim HH. Nat Biotechnol. 2024 Mar;42(3):484-497. doi: 10.1038/s41587-023-01792-x PubMed 37188916.
Backbone
  Vector backbone: pFUGW
  Total vector size (bp): 13512
  Vector type: Mammalian Expression, Lentiviral, CRISPR
  Selectable markers: Blasticidin
Growth in bacteria
  Bacterial resistance: Ampicillin, 100 μg/mL
  Growth temperature: 37°C
  Growth strain: NEB Stable
  Copy number: Unknown
Gene/Insert
  Gene/Insert name: SpCas9-NRCH-ABE8e(V106W)
  Species: H. sapiens (human)
  Insert size (bp): 5304
  Promoter: EFS
  Tag / fusion protein: NLS (C terminal on insert); FLAG (C terminal on insert); BSD (C terminal on insert)
  Cloning method: Gibson Cloning
  Sequencing primers: 5′ 5' - ggtcttgaaaggagtgggaattgg - 3'; 3′ 5' - CAGGTCGCTTGTCGCCTCC - 3'
Terms and licenses: Academic/Nonprofit Terms; Industry Terms: Not Available to Industry
How to cite: SpCas9-NRCH-ABE8e(V106W) was a gift from Hyongbum Kim (Addgene plasmid # 198556 ; http://n2t.net/addgene:198556 ; RRID:Addgene_198556)
