[The description below was written by a language model from this plasmid's Addgene catalogue record and pLannotate feature annotations shown in this document.]
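Description:
SpCas9-NRCH-ABE8e(V106W) is a lentiviral transfer plasmid built on the pFUGW backbone for expressing an adenine base editor in mammalian cells. It is about 13.5 kb and is propagated in E. coli through a high-copy ColE1/pUC-type origin with ampicillin resistance (AmpR). The backbone also carries an f1 origin and an SV40 origin/EM7-driven BleoR cassette lying outside the viral genome. The viral portion has a hybrid 5' end in which the CMV enhancer/promoter drives a truncated HIV-1 5' LTR. This is followed by the Ψ packaging signal with a gag fragment, the RRE for Rev-dependent export of genomic RNA, and the cPPT/CTS. Downstream of the payload are a WPRE to boost transcript expression, a second truncated LTR at the 3' end, and a bGH polyadenylation signal.

The payload is a single open reading frame driven by the EFS (EF-1α core) promoter. An E. coli TadA-derived deaminase domain, described in the record as ABE8e carrying the V106W substitution, is fused upstream of a human codon-optimized Streptococcus pyogenes Cas9, the NRCH variant, whose name refers to its altered PAM preference. The fusion ends in a C-terminal NLS and FLAG tag, then a P2A self-cleaving peptide and blasticidin S deaminase (BSD). Editor and resistance marker are therefore produced from one transcript, and transduced cells can be selected with blasticidin. No guide RNA cassette is annotated, so the sgRNA must be supplied separately. The construct was deposited with a study that built deep learning models to predict the editing efficiencies and outcomes of diverse base editors. It is suited to stable delivery of this A-to-G editor for such comparisons.
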