Features (pLannotate 1.2.2; 35 found; start..end, strand, type, name):
     55..434     +  enhancer       CMV enhancer: human cytomegalovirus immediate early enhancer
    435..634     +  promoter       CMV promoter: human cytomegalovirus (CMV) immediate early promoter
    652..832     +  LTR            5' LTR (truncated): truncated 5' long terminal repeat (LTR) from HIV-1
    879..1004    +  misc_feature   HIV-1 Ψ: packaging signal of human immunodeficiency virus type 1
    988..1351    +  CDS            HIV-1 gag (fragment): gag protein from human immunodeficiency virus 1; gag
   1497..1730    +  misc_feature   RRE: The Rev response element (RRE) of HIV-1 allows for Rev-dependent mRNA export from the nucleus to the cytoplasm.
   2107..2207    +  CDS            Rev (fragment): human immunodeficiency virus 1 (HIV-1) Rev protein; rev; enhances nuclear export of unspliced and incompletely spliced viral mRNAs
   2257..2374    +  misc_feature   cPPT/CTS: central polypurine tract and central termination sequence of HIV-1
   2423..2441    +  CDS            small t antigen (fragment): SV40 (simian virus 40) small t antigen
   2467..2678    +  promoter       EF-1α core promoter: core promoter for human elongation factor EF-1α
   2750..3241    +  CDS            tadA: TADA_ECOLI - Also known as yfhC. Experimental evidence at protein level: Swiss-Prot protein existence level 1. Catalyzes the deamination of adenosine to inosine at the wobble position 34 of tRNA(Arg2). Essential for cell viability. From Escherichia coli (strain K12).
   3344..7444    +  CDS            Cas9: Cas9 (Csn1) endonuclease from the Streptococcus pyogenes Type II CRISPR/Cas system generates RNA-guided double strand breaks in DNA
   7598..7996    +  CDS            BSD: blasticidin S deaminase; Aspergillus terreus BSD; confers resistance to blasticidin
   7997..8018    +  misc_feature   MCS (fragment): pBluescript multiple cloning site
   8021..8609    +  misc_feature   WPRE: woodchuck hepatitis virus posttranscriptional regulatory element
   8546..9127    +  CDS            nef (fragment): NEF_HV1H2 - Experimental evidence at protein level: Swiss-Prot protein existence level 1. Extracellular Nef protein targets CD4(+) T-lymphocytes for apoptosis by interacting with CXCR4 surface receptors. From Human immunodeficiency virus type 1 group M subtype B (isolate HXB2) (HIV-1).
   9134..9314    +  LTR            5' LTR (truncated): truncated 5' long terminal repeat (LTR) from HIV-1
   9346..9570    +  polyA_signal   bGH poly(A) signal: bovine growth hormone polyadenylation signal
   9574..9595    +  promoter       SV40 promoter (fragment): SV40 enhancer and early promoter
   9616..10044   +  rep_origin     f1 ori (sequence partly withheld): f1 bacteriophage origin of replication; arrow indicates direction of (+) strand synthesis
  10071..10142   +  promoter       SV40 promoter (fragment): SV40 enhancer and early promoter
  10143..10214   +  promoter       SV40 promoter (fragment): SV40 enhancer and early promoter
  10218..10352   +  rep_origin     SV40 ori: SV40 origin of replication
  10414..10461   +  promoter       EM7 promoter: synthetic bacterial promoter&nbsp
  10480..10854   +  CDS            BleoR: antibiotic-binding protein; Sh ble from Streptoalloteichus hindustanus; confers resistance to bleomycin, phleomycin, and Zeocin™
  10864..10989   +  CDS            ble (fragment): BLE_KLEPN - Experimental evidence at protein level: Swiss-Prot protein existence level 1. Binding protein with a strong affinity to the bleomycin family of antibiotics. Binds to CL990; an antimitotic-antibiotic compound. From Klebsiella pneumoniae.
  10984..11105   +  polyA_signal   SV40 poly(A) signal: SV40 polyadenylation signal
  11176..11198   -  protein_bind   lac operator (fragment): The lac repressor binds to the lac operator to inhibit transcription in E. coli. This inhibition can be relieved by adding lactose or isopropyl-β-D-thiogalactopyranoside (IPTG). lac repressor encoded by lacI
  11202..11232   -  promoter       lac promoter: promoter for the E. coli lac operon
  11247..11268   -  protein_bind   CAP binding site: CAP binding activates transcription in the presence of cAMP. E. coli catabolite activator protein
  11281..11373   -  CDS            lacI (fragment): lac repressor; lacI; The lac repressor binds to the lac operator to inhibit transcription in E. coli. This inhibition can be relieved by adding lactose or isopropyl-β-D-thiogalactopyranoside (IPTG).
  11556..12144   -  rep_origin     ori: high-copy-number ColE1/pMB1/pBR322/pUC origin of replication
  12315..13175   -  CDS            AmpR: β-lactamase; bla; confers resistance to ampicillin, carbenicillin, and related antibiotics
  13176..13280   -  promoter       AmpR promoter: bla
  13339..13391   -  misc_feature   bom (fragment): basis of mobility region from pBR322
>Addgene plasmid #198556 | SpCas9-NRCH-ABE8e(V106W) | addgene full sequence | sequence record 388914 | Addgene NGS Result
TTAGGGTTAGGCGTTTTGCGCTGCTTCGCGATGTACGGGCCAGATATACGCGTTGACATTGATTATTGAC
TAGTTATTAATAGTAATCAATTACGGGGTCATTAGTTCATAGCCCATATATGGAGTTCCGCGTTACATAA
CTTACGGTAAATGGCCCGCCTGGCTGACCGCCCAACGACCCCCGCCCATTGACGTCAATAATGACGTATG
TTCCCATAGTAACGCCAATAGGGACTTTCCATTGACGTCAATGGGTGGAGTATTTACGGTAAACTGCCCA
CTTGGCAGTACATCAAGTGTATCATATGCCAAGTACGCCCCCTATTGACGTCAATGACGGTAAATGGCCC
GCCTGGCATTATGCCCAGTACATGACCTTATGGGACTTTCCTACTTGGCAGTACATCTACGTATTAGTCA
TCGCTATTACCATGGTGATGCGGTTTTGGCAGTACATCAATGGGCGTGGATAGCGGTTTGACTCACGGGG
ATTTCCAAGTCTCCACCCCATTGACGTCAATGGGAGTTTGTTTTGGCACCAAAATCAACGGGACTTTCCA
AAATGTCGTAACAACTCCGCCCCATTGACGCAAATGGGCGGTAGGCGTGTACGGTGGGAGGTCTATATAA
GCAGCGCGTTTTGCCTGTACTGGGTCTCTCTGGTTAGACCAGATCTGAGCCTGGGAGCTCTCTGGCTAAC
TAGGGAACCCACTGCTTAAGCCTCAATAAAGCTTGCCTTGAGTGCTTCAAGTAGTGTGTGCCCGTCTGTT
GTGTGACTCTGGTAACTAGAGATCCCTCAGACCCTTTTAGTCAGTGTGGAAAATCTCTAGCAGTGGCGCC
CGAACAGGGACTTGAAAGCGAAAGGGAAACCAGAGGAGCTCTCTCGACGCAGGACTCGGCTTGCTGAAGC
GCGCACGGCAAGAGGCGAGGGGCGGCGACTGGTGAGTACGCCAAAAATTTTGACTAGCGGAGGCTAGAAG
GAGAGAGATGGGTGCGAGAGCGTCAGTATTAAGCGGGGGAGAATTAGATCGCGATGGGAAAAAATTCGGT
TAAGGCCAGGGGGAAAGAAAAAATATAAATTAAAACATATAGTATGGGCAAGCAGGGAGCTAGAACGATT
CGCAGTTAATCCTGGCCTGTTAGAAACATCAGAAGGCTGTAGACAAATACTGGGACAGCTACAACCATCC
CTTCAGACAGGATCAGAAGAACTTAGATCATTATATAATACAGTAGCAACCCTCTATTGTGTGCATCAAA
GGATAGAGATAAAAGACACCAAGGAAGCTTTAGACAAGATAGAGGAAGAGCAAAACAAAAGTAAGACCAC
CGCACAGCAAGCGGCCGCTGATCTTCAGACCTGGAGGAGGAGATATGAGGGACAATTGGAGAAGTGAATT
ATATAAATATAAAGTAGTAAAAATTGAACCATTAGGAGTAGCACCCACCAAGGCAAAGAGAAGAGTGGTG
CAGAGAGAAAAAAGAGCAGTGGGAATAGGAGCTTTGTTCCTTGGGTTCTTGGGAGCAGCAGGAAGCACTA
TGGGCGCAGCGTCAATGACGCTGACGGTACAGGCCAGACAATTATTGTCTGGTATAGTGCAGCAGCAGAA
CAATTTGCTGAGGGCTATTGAGGCGCAACAGCATCTGTTGCAACTCACAGTCTGGGGCATCAAGCAGCTC
CAGGCAAGAATCCTGGCTGTGGAAAGATACCTAAAGGATCAACAGCTCCTGGGGATTTGGGGTTGCTCTG
GAAAACTCATTTGCACCACTGCTGTGCCTTGGAATGCTAGTTGGAGTAATAAATCTCTGGAACAGATTTG
GAATCACACGACCTGGATGGAGTGGGACAGAGAAATTAACAATTACACAAGCTTAATACACTCCTTAATT
GAAGAATCGCAAAACCAGCAAGAAAAGAATGAACAAGAATTATTGGAATTAGATAAATGGGCAAGTTTGT
GGAATTGGTTTAACATAACAAATTGGCTGTGGTATATAAAATTATTCATAATGATAGTAGGAGGCTTGGT
AGGTTTAAGAATAGTTTTTGCTGTACTTTCTATAGTGAATAGAGTTAGGCAGGGATATTCACCATTATCG
TTTCAGACCCACCTCCCAACCCCGAGGGGACCCGACAGGCCCGAAGGAATAGAAGAAGAAGGTGGAGAGA
GAGACAGAGACAGATCCATTCGATTAGTGAACGGATCGGCACTGCGTGCGCCAATTCTGCAGACAAATGG
CAGTATTCATCCACAATTTTAAAAGAAAAGGGGGGATTGGGGGGTACAGTGCAGGGGAAAGAATAGTAGA
CATAATAGCAACAGACATACAAACTAAAGAATTACAAAAACAAATTACAAAAATTCAAAATTTTCGGGTT
TATTACAGGGACAGCAGAGATCCAGTTTGGTTAATTAGCTAGCTAGGTCTTGAAAGGAGTGGGAATTGGC
TCCGGTGCCCGTCAGTGGGCAGAGCGCACATCGCCCACAGTCCCCGAGAAGTTGGGGGGAGGGGTCGGCA
ATTGATCCGGTGCCTAGAGAAGGTGGCGCGGGGTAAACTGGGAAAGTGATGTCGTGTACTGGCTCCGCCT
TTTTCCCGAGGGTGGGGGAGAACCGTATATAAGTGCAGTAGTCGCCGTGAACGTTCTTTTTCGCAACGGG
TTTGCCGCCAGAACACAGGACCGGTTGCCACCATGAAACGGACAGCCGACGGAAGCGAGTTCGAGTCACC
AAAGAAGAAGCGGAAAGTCTCTGAGGTGGAGTTTTCCCACGAGTACTGGATGAGACATGCCCTGACCCTG
GCCAAGAGGGCACGGGATGAGAGGGAGGTGCCTGTGGGAGCCGTGCTGGTGCTGAACAATAGAGTGATCG
GCGAGGGCTGGAACAGAGCCATCGGCCTGCACGACCCAACAGCCCATGCCGAAATTATGGCCCTGAGACA
GGGCGGCCTGGTCATGCAGAACTACAGACTGATTGACGCCACCCTGTACGTGACATTCGAGCCTTGCGTG
ATGTGCGCCGGCGCCATGATCCACTCTAGGATCGGCCGCGTGGTGTTTGGATGGAGAAATTCTAAAAGAG
GCGCCGCAGGCTCCCTGATGAACGTGCTGAACTACCCCGGCATGAATCACCGCGTCGAAATTACCGAGGG
AATCCTGGCAGATGAATGTGCCGCCCTGCTGTGCGATTTCTATCGGATGCCTAGACAGGTGTTCAATGCT
CAGAAGAAGGCCCAGAGCTCCATCAACTCCGGAGGATCTAGCGGAGGCTCCTCTGGCTCTGAGACACCTG
GCACAAGCGAGAGCGCAACACCTGAAAGCAGCGGGGGCAGCAGCGGGGGGTCAGACAAGAAGTACAGCAT
CGGCCTGGCCATCGGCACCAACTCTGTGGGCTGGGCCGTGATCACCGACGAGTACAAGGTGCCCAGCAAG
AAATTCAAGGTGCTGGGCAACACCGACCGGCACAGCATCAAGAAGAACCTGATCGGAGCCCTGCTGTTCG
ACAGCGGCGAAACAGCCGAGGCCACCCGGCTGAAGAGAACCGCCAGAAGAAGATACACCAGACGGAAGAA
CCGGATCTGCTATCTGCAAGAGATCTTCAGCAACGAGATGGCCAAGGTGGACGACAGCTTCTTCCACAGA
CTGGAAGAGTCCTTCCTGGTGGAAGAGGATAAGAAGCACGAGCGGCACCCCATCTTCGGCAACATCGTGG
ACGAGGTGGCCTACCACGAGAAGTACCCCACCATCTACCACCTGAGAAAGAAACTGGTGGACAGCACCGA
CAAGGCCGACCTGCGGCTGATCTATCTGGCCCTGGCCCACATGATCAAGTTCCGGGGCCACTTCCTGATC
GAGGGCGACCTGAACCCCGACAACAGCGACGTGGACAAGCTGTTCATCCAGCTGGTGCAGACCTACAACC
AGCTGTTCGAGGAAAACCCCATCAACGCCAGCGGCGTGGACGCCAAGGCCATCCTGTCTGCCAGACTGAG
CAAGAGCAGACGGCTGGAAAATCTGATCGCCCAGCTGCCCGGCGAGAAGAAGAATGGCCTGTTCGGAAAC
CTGATTGCCCTGAGCCTGGGCCTGACCCCCAACTTCAAGAGCAACTTCGACCTGGCCGAGGATGCCAAAC
TGCAGCTGAGCAAGGACACCTACGACGACGACCTGGACAACCTGCTGGCCCAGATCGGCGACCAGTACGC
CGACCTGTTTCTGGCCGCCAAGAACCTGTCCGACGCCATCCTGCTGAGCGACATCCTGAGAGTGAACACC
GAGATCACCAAGGCCCCCCTGAGCGCCTCTATGGTGAAGAGATACGACGAGCACCACCAGGACCTGACCC
TGCTGAAAGCTCTCGTGCGGCAGCAGCTGCCTGAGAAGTACAAAGAGATTTTCTTCGACCAGAGCAAGAA
CGGCTACGCCGGCTACATTGACGGCGGAGCCAGCCAGGAAGAGTTCTACAAGTTCATCAAGCCCATCCTG
GAAAAGATGGACGGCACCGAGGAACTGCTCGTGAAGCTGAACAGAGAGGACCTGCTGCGGAAGCAGCGGA
CCTTCGACAACGGCATCATCCCCCACCAGATCCACCTGGGAGAGCTGCACGCCATTCTGCGGCGGCAGGG
CGATTTTTACCCATTCCTGAAGGACAACCGGGAAAAGATCGAGAAGATCCTGACCTTCCGCATCCCCTAC
TACGTGGGCCCTCTGGCCAGGGGAAACAGCAGATTCGCCTGGATGACCAGAAAGAGCGAGGAAACCATCA
CCCCCTGGAACTTCGAGGAAGTGGTGGACAAGGGCGCTTCCGCCCAGAGCTTCATCGAGCGGATGACCAA
CTTCGATAAGAACCTGCCCAACGAGAAGGTGCTGCCCAAGCACAGCCTGCTGTACGAGTACTTCACCGTG
TATAACGAGCTGACCAAAGTGAAATACGTGACCGAGGGAATGAGAAAGCCCGCCTTCCTGAGCGGCGAGC
AGAAAAAGGCCATCGTGGACCTGCTGTTCAAGACCAACCGGAAAGTGACCGTGAAGCAGCTGAAAGAGGA
CTACTTCAAGAAAATCGAGTGCTTCGACTCCGTGGAAATCTCCGGCGTGGAAGATCGGTTCAACGCCTCC
CTGGGCACATACCACGATCTGCTGAAAATTATCAAGGACAAGGACTTCCTGGACAATGAGGAAAACGAGG
ACATTCTGGAAGATATCGTGCTGACCCTGACACTGTTTGAGGACAGAGAGATGATCGAGGAACGGCTGAA
AACCTATGCCCACCTGTTCGACGACAAAGTGATGAAGCAGCTGAAGCGGCTGAGATACACCGGCTGGGGC
AGGCTGAGCCGGAAGCTGATCAACGGCATCCGGGACAAGCAGTCCGGCAAGACAATCCTGGATTTCCTGA
AGTCCGACGGCTTCGCCAACAGAAACTTCATGCAGCTGATCCACGACGACAGCCTGACCTTTAAAGAGGA
CATCCAGAAAGCCCAGGTGTCCGGCCAGGGCGATAGCCTGCACGAGCACATTGCCAATCTGGCCGGCAGC
CCCGCCATTAAGAAGGGCATCCTGCAGACAGTGAAGGTGGTGGACGAGCTCGTGAAAGTGATGGGCGGCC
ACAAGCCCGAGAACATCGTGATCGAAATGGCCAGAGAGAACCAGACCACCCAGAAGGGACAGAAGAACAG
CCGCGAGAGAATGAAGCGGATCGAAGAGGGCATCAAAGAGCTGGGCAGCCAGATCCTGAAAGAACACCCC
GTGGAAAACACCCAGCTGCAGAACGAGAAGCTGTACCTGTACTACCTGCAGAATGGGCGGGATATGTACG
TGGACCAGGAACTGGACATCAACCGGCTGTCCGACTACGATGTGGACCATATCGTGCCTCAGAGCTTTCT
GAAGGACGACTCCATCGACAACAAGGTGCTGACCAGAAGCGACAAGAACCGGGGCAAGAGCGACAACGTG
CCCTCCGAAGAGGTCGTGAAGAAGATGAAGAACTACTGGCGGCAGCTGCTGAACGCCAAGCTGATTACCC
AGAGAAAGTTCGACAATCTGACCAAGGCCGAGAGAGGCGGCCTGAGCGAACTGGATAAGGCCGGCTTCAT
CAAGAGACAGCTGGTGGAAACCCGGCAGATCACAAAGCACGTGGCACAGATCCTGGACTCCCGGATGAAC
ACTAAGTACGACGAGAATGACAAGCTGATCCGGGAAGTGAAAGTGATCACCCTGAAGTCCAAGCTGGTGT
CCGATTTCCGGAAGGATTTCCAGTTTTACAAAGTGCGCGAGATCAACAACTACCACCACGCCCACGACGC
CTACCTGAACGCCGTCGTGGGAACCGCCCTGATCAAAAAGTACCCTAAGCTGGAAAGCGAGTTCGTGTAC
GGCGACTACAAGGTGTACGACGTGCGGAAGATGATCGCCAAGAGCGAGCAGGAAATCGGCAAGGCTACCG
CCAAGTACTTCTTCTACAGCAACATCATGAACTTTTTCAAGACCGAGATTACCCTGGCCAACGGCGAGAT
CCGGAAGCGGCCTCTGATCGAGACAAACGGCGAAACCGGGGAGATCGTGTGGGATAAGGGCCGGGATTTT
GCCACCGTGCGGAAAGTGCTGAGCATGCCCCAAGTGAATATCGTGAAAAAGACCGAGGTGCAGACAGGCG
GCTTCAGCAAAGAGTCTATCCTGCCCAAGGGCAACAGCGATAAGCTGATCGCCAGAAAGAAGGACTGGGA
CCCTAAGAAGTACGGCGGCTTCAACAGCCCCACCGTGGCCTATTCTGTGCTGGTGGTGGCCAAAGTGGAA
AAGGGCAAGTCCAAGAAACTGAAGAGTGTGAAAGAGCTACTGGGGATCACCATCATGGAAAGAAGCAGCT
TCGAGAAGAATCCCATCGACTTTCTGGAAGCCAAGGGCTACAAAGAAGTGAAAAAGGACCTGATCATCAA
GCTGCCTAAGTACTCCCTGTTCGAGCTGGAAAACGGCCGGAAGAGAATGCTGGCCTCTGCCGGCGTGCTG
CAGAAGGGAAACGAACTGGCCCTGCCCTCCAAATATGTGAACTTCCTGTACCTGGCCAGCCACTATGAGA
AGCTGAAGGGCTCCCCCGAGGATAATGAGCAGAAACAGCTGTTTGTGGAACAGCACAAGCACTACCTGGA
CGAGATCATCGAGCAGATCAGCGAGTTCTCCAAGAGAGTGATCCTGGCCGACGCTAATCTGGACAAAGTG
CTGTCCGCCTACAACAAGCACCGGGATAAGCCCATCAGAGAGCAGGCCGAGAATATCATCCACCTGTTTA
CCCTGACCAATCTGGGAGCCCCTGCCGCCTTCAAGTACTTTGACACCACCATCAACCGGAAGCAGTACAA
CACCACCAAAGAGGTGCTGGACGCCACCCTGATCCGGCAGAGCATCACCGGCCTGTACGAGACACGGATC
GACCTGTCTCAGCTGGGAGGCGACTCTGGCGGCTCAAAAAGAACCGCCGACGGCAGCGAATTCGAGCCCA
AGAAGAAGAGGAAAGTCGATTACAAAGACGATGACGATAAGGGATCCGGCGCAACAAACTTCTCTCTGCT
GAAACAAGCCGGAGATGTCGAAGAGAATCCTGGACCGATGGCCAAGCCTTTGTCTCAAGAAGAATCCACC
CTCATTGAAAGAGCAACGGCTACAATCAACAGCATCCCCATCTCTGAAGACTACAGCGTCGCCAGCGCAG
CTCTCTCTAGCGACGGCCGCATCTTCACTGGTGTCAATGTATATCATTTTACTGGGGGACCTTGTGCAGA
ACTCGTGGTGCTGGGCACTGCTGCTGCTGCGGCAGCTGGCAACCTGACTTGTATCGTCGCGATCGGAAAT
GAGAACAGGGGCATCTTGAGCCCCTGCGGACGGTGCCGACAGGTGCTTCTCGATCTGCATCCTGGGATCA
AAGCCATAGTGAAGGACAGTGATGGACAGCCGACGGCAGTTGGGATTCGTGAATTGCTGCCCTCTGGTTA
TGTGTGGGAGGGCTAAGAATTCGATATCAAGCTTATCGGTAATCAACCTCTGGATTACAAAATTTGTGAA
AGATTGACTGGTATTCTTAACTATGTTGCTCCTTTTACGCTATGTGGATACGCTGCTTTAATGCCTTTGT
ATCATGCTATTGCTTCCCGTATGGCTTTCATTTTCTCCTCCTTGTATAAATCCTGGTTGCTGTCTCTTTA
TGAGGAGTTGTGGCCCGTTGTCAGGCAACGTGGCGTGGTGTGCACTGTGTTTGCTGACGCAACCCCCACT
GGTTGGGGCATTGCCACCACCTGTCAGCTCCTTTCCGGGACTTTCGCTTTCCCCCTCCCTATTGCCACGG
CGGAACTCATCGCCGCCTGCCTTGCCCGCTGCTGGACAGGGGCTCGGCTGTTGGGCACTGACAATTCCGT
GGTGTTGTCGGGGAAATCATCGTCCTTTCCTTGGCTGCTCGCCTGTGTTGCCACCTGGATTCTGCGCGGG
ACGTCCTTCTGCTACGTCCCTTCGGCCCTCAATCCAGCGGACCTTCCTTCCCGCGGCCTGCTGCCGGCTC
TGCGGCCTCTTCCGCGTCTTCGCCTTCGCCCTCAGACGAGTCGGATCTCCCTTTGGGCCGCCTCCCCGCA
TCGATACCGTCGACCTCGAGACCTAGAAAAACATGGAGCAATCACAAGTAGCAATACAGCAGCTACCAAT
GCTGATTGTGCCTGGCTAGAAGCACAAGAGGAGGAGGAGGTGGGTTTTCCAGTCACACCTCAGGTACCTT
TAAGACCAATGACTTACAAGGCAGCTGTAGATCTTAGCCACTTTTTAAAAGAAAAGGGGGGACTGGAAGG
GCTAATTCACTCCCAACGAAGACAAGATATCCTTGATCTGTGGATCTACCACACACAAGGCTACTTCCCT
GATTGGCAGAACTACACACCAGGGCCAGGGATCAGATATCCACTGACCTTTGGATGGTGCTACAAGCTAG
TACCAGTTGAGCAAGAGAAGGTAGAAGAAGCCAATGAAGGAGAGAACACCCGCTTGTTACACCCTGTGAG
CCTGCATGGGATGGATGACCCGGAGAGAGAAGTATTAGAGTGGAGGTTTGACAGCCGCCTAGCATTTCAT
CACATGGCCCGAGAGCTGCATCCGGACTGTACTGGGTCTCTCTGGTTAGACCAGATCTGAGCCTGGGAGC
TCTCTGGCTAACTAGGGAACCCACTGCTTAAGCCTCAATAAAGCTTGCCTTGAGTGCTTCAAGTAGTGTG
TGCCCGTCTGTTGTGTGACTCTGGTAACTAGAGATCCCTCAGACCCTTTTAGTCAGTGTGGAAAATCTCT
AGCAGGGCCCGTTTAAACCCGCTGATCAGCCTCGACTGTGCCTTCTAGTTGCCAGCCATCTGTTGTTTGC
CCCTCCCCCGTGCCTTCCTTGACCCTGGAAGGTGCCACTCCCACTGTCCTTTCCTAATAAAATGAGGAAA
TTGCATCGCATTGTCTGAGTAGGTGTCATTCTATTCTGGGGGGTGGGGTGGGGCAGGACAGCAAGGGGGA
GGATTGGGAAGACAATAGCAGGCATGCTGGGGATGCGGTGGGCTCTATGGCTTCTGAGGCGGAAAGAACC
AGCTGGGGCTCTAGGGGGTATCCCC
[124 nt withheld, positions 9616-9739]
C
[91 nt withheld, positions 9741-9831]
A
[49 nt withheld, positions 9833-9881]
CCTTTGACGTTGGAGTCCACGTTCTTT
[37 nt withheld, positions 9909-9945]
ACCCTATCTCGGTCTATTCTTTTGATTTATAAGGGATTTTGCCGATTTCGGCCTATTGGTTAAAAAATGA
GCTGATTTAACAAAAATTTAACGCGAATTAATTCTGTGGAATGTGTGTCAGTTAGGGTGTGGAAAGTCCC
CAGGCTCCCCAGCAGGCAGAAGTATGCAAAGCATGCATCTCAATTAGTCAGCAACCAGGTGTGGAAAGTC
CCCAGGCTCCCCAGCAGGCAGAAGTATGCAAAGCATGCATCTCAATTAGTCAGCAACCATAGTCCCGCCC
CTAACTCCGCCCAGTTCCGCCCATTCTCCGCCCCATGGCTGACTAATTTTTTTTATTTATGCAGAGGCCG
AGGCCGCCTCTGCCTCTGAGCTATTCCAGAAGTAGTGAGGAGGCTTTTTTGGAGGCCTAGGCTTTTGCAA
AAAGCTCCCGGGAGCTTGTATATCCATTTTCGGATCTGATCAGCACGTGTTGACAATTAATCATCGGCAT
AGTATATCGGCATAGTATAATACGACAAGGTGAGGAACTAAACCATGGCCAAGTTGACCAGTGCCGTTCC
GGTGCTCACCGCGCGCGACGTCGCCGGAGCGGTCGAGTTCTGGACCGACCGGCTCGGGTTCTCCCGGGAC
TTCGTGGAGGACGACTTCGCCGGTGTGGTCCGGGACGACGTGACCCTGTTCATCAGCGCGGTCCAGGACC
AGGTGGTGCCGGACAACACCCTGGCCTGGGTGTGGGTGCGCGGCCTGGACGAGCTGTACGCCGAGTGGTC
GGAGGTCGTGTCCACGAACTTCCGGGACGCCTCCGGGCCGGCCATGACCGAGATCGGCGAGCAGCCGTGG
GGGCGGGAGTTCGCCCTGCGCGACCCGGCCGGCAACTGCGTGCACTTCGTGGCCGAGGAGCAGGACTGAC
ACGTGCTACGAGATTTCGATTCCACCGCCGCCTTCTATGAAAGGTTGGGCTTCGGAATCGTTTTCCGGGA
CGCCGGCTGGATGATCCTCCAGCGCGGGGATCTCATGCTGGAGTTCTTCGCCCACCCCAACTTGTTTATT
GCAGCTTATAATGGTTACAAATAAAGCAATAGCATCACAAATTTCACAAATAAAGCATTTTTTTCACTGC
ATTCTAGTTGTGGTTTGTCCAAACTCATCAATGTATCTTATCATGTCTGTATACCGTCGACCTCTAGCTA
GAGCTTGGCGTAATCATGGTCATAGCTGTTTCCTGTGTGAAATTGTTATCCGCTCACAATTCCACACAAC
ATACGAGCCGGAAGCATAAAGTGTAAAGCCTGGGGTGCCTAATGAGTGAGCTAACTCACATTAATTGCGT
TGCGCTCACTGCCCGCTTTCCAGTCGGGAAACCTGTCGTGCCAGCTGCATTAATGAATCGGCCAACGCGC
GGGGAGAGGCGGTTTGCGTATTGGGCGCTCTTCCGCTTCCTCGCTCACTGACTCGCTGCGCTCGGTCGTT
CGGCTGCGGCGAGCGGTATCAGCTCACTCAAAGGCGGTAATACGGTTATCCACAGAATCAGGGGATAACG
CAGGAAAGAACATGTGAGCAAAAGGCCAGCAAAAGGCCAGGAACCGTAAAAAGGCCGCGTTGCTGGCGTT
TTTCCATAGGCTCCGCCCCCCTGACGAGCATCACAAAAATCGACGCTCAAGTCAGAGGTGGCGAAACCCG
ACAGGACTATAAAGATACCAGGCGTTTCCCCCTGGAAGCTCCCTCGTGCGCTCTCCTGTTCCGACCCTGC
CGCTTACCGGATACCTGTCCGCCTTTCTCCCTTCGGGAAGCGTGGCGCTTTCTCATAGCTCACGCTGTAG
GTATCTCAGTTCGGTGTAGGTCGTTCGCTCCAAGCTGGGCTGTGTGCACGAACCCCCCGTTCAGCCCGAC
CGCTGCGCCTTATCCGGTAACTATCGTCTTGAGTCCAACCCGGTAAGACACGACTTATCGCCACTGGCAG
CAGCCACTGGTAACAGGATTAGCAGAGCGAGGTATGTAGGCGGTGCTACAGAGTTCTTGAAGTGGTGGCC
TAACTACGGCTACACTAGAAGAACAGTATTTGGTATCTGCGCTCTGCTGAAGCCAGTTACCTTCGGAAAA
AGAGTTGGTAGCTCTTGATCCGGCAAACAAACCACCGCTGGTAGCGGTGGTTTTTTTGTTTGCAAGCAGC
AGATTACGCGCAGAAAAAAAGGATCTCAAGAAGATCCTTTGATCTTTTCTACGGGGTCTGACGCTCAGTG
GAACGAAAACTCACGTTAAGGGATTTTGGTCATGAGATTATCAAAAAGGATCTTCACCTAGATCCTTTTA
AATTAAAAATGAAGTTTTAAATCAATCTAAAGTATATATGAGTAAACTTGGTCTGACAGTTACCAATGCT
TAATCAGTGAGGCACCTATCTCAGCGATCTGTCTATTTCGTTCATCCATAGTTGCCTGACTCCCCGTCGT
GTAGATAACTACGATACGGGAGGGCTTACCATCTGGCCCCAGTGCTGCAATGATACCGCGAGACCCACGC
TCACCGGCTCCAGATTTATCAGCAATAAACCAGCCAGCCGGAAGGGCCGAGCGCAGAAGTGGTCCTGCAA
CTTTATCCGCCTCCATCCAGTCTATTAATTGTTGCCGGGAAGCTAGAGTAAGTAGTTCGCCAGTTAATAG
TTTGCGCAACGTTGTTGCCATTGCTACAGGCATCGTGGTGTCACGCTCGTCGTTTGGTATGGCTTCATTC
AGCTCCGGTTCCCAACGATCAAGGCGAGTTACATGATCCCCCATGTTGTGCAAAAAAGCGGTTAGCTCCT
TCGGTCCTCCGATCGTTGTCAGAAGTAAGTTGGCCGCAGTGTTATCACTCATGGTTATGGCAGCACTGCA
TAATTCTCTTACTGTCATGCCATCCGTAAGATGCTTTTCTGTGACTGGTGAGTACTCAACCAAGTCATTC
TGAGAATAGTGTATGCGGCGACCGAGTTGCTCTTGCCCGGCGTCAATACGGGATAATACCGCGCCACATA
GCAGAACTTTAAAAGTGCTCATCATTGGAAAACGTTCTTCGGGGCGAAAACTCTCAAGGATCTTACCGCT
GTTGAGATCCAGTTCGATGTAACCCACTCGTGCACCCAACTGATCTTCAGCATCTTTTACTTTCACCAGC
GTTTCTGGGTGAGCAAAAACAGGAAGGCAAAATGCCGCAAAAAAGGGAATAAGGGCGACACGGAAATGTT
GAATACTCATACTCTTCCTTTTTCAATATTATTGAAGCATTTATCAGGGTTATTGTCTCATGAGCGGATA
CATATTTGAATGTATTTAGAAAAATAAACAAATAGGGGTTCCGCGCACATTTCCCCGAAAAGTGCCACCT
GACGTCGACGGATCGGGAGATCTCCCGATCCCCTATGGTGCACTCTCAGTACAATCTGCTCTGATGCCGC
ATAGTTAAGCCAGTATCTGCTCCCTGCTTGTGTGTTGGAGGTCGCTGAGTAGTGCGCGAGCAAAATTTAA
GCTACAACAAGGCAAGGCTTGACCGACAATTGCATGAAGAATCTGC
