>Addgene plasmid #198556 | SpCas9-NRCH-ABE8e(V106W) | depositor partial sequence | sequence record 384719 | SpCas9-NRCH-ABE8e(V106W) sequence 5304 bps
ATGAAACGGACAGCCGACGGAAGCGAGTTCGAGTCACCAAAGAAGAAGCGGAAAGTCTCTGAGGTGGAGT
TTTCCCACGAGTACTGGATGAGACATGCCCTGACCCTGGCCAAGAGGGCACGGGATGAGAGGGAGGTGCC
TGTGGGAGCCGTGCTGGTGCTGAACAATAGAGTGATCGGCGAGGGCTGGAACAGAGCCATCGGCCTGCAC
GACCCAACAGCCCATGCCGAAATTATGGCCCTGAGACAGGGCGGCCTGGTCATGCAGAACTACAGACTGA
TTGACGCCACCCTGTACGTGACATTCGAGCCTTGCGTGATGTGCGCCGGCGCCATGATCCACTCTAGGAT
CGGCCGCGTGGTGTTTGGATGGAGAAATTCTAAAAGAGGCGCCGCAGGCTCCCTGATGAACGTGCTGAAC
TACCCCGGCATGAATCACCGCGTCGAAATTACCGAGGGAATCCTGGCAGATGAATGTGCCGCCCTGCTGT
GCGATTTCTATCGGATGCCTAGACAGGTGTTCAATGCTCAGAAGAAGGCCCAGAGCTCCATCAACTCCGG
AGGATCTAGCGGAGGCTCCTCTGGCTCTGAGACACCTGGCACAAGCGAGAGCGCAACACCTGAAAGCAGC
GGGGGCAGCAGCGGGGGGTCAGACAAGAAGTACAGCATCGGCCTGGCCATCGGCACCAACTCTGTGGGCT
GGGCCGTGATCACCGACGAGTACAAGGTGCCCAGCAAGAAATTCAAGGTGCTGGGCAACACCGACCGGCA
CAGCATCAAGAAGAACCTGATCGGAGCCCTGCTGTTCGACAGCGGCGAAACAGCCGAGGCCACCCGGCTG
AAGAGAACCGCCAGAAGAAGATACACCAGACGGAAGAACCGGATCTGCTATCTGCAAGAGATCTTCAGCA
ACGAGATGGCCAAGGTGGACGACAGCTTCTTCCACAGACTGGAAGAGTCCTTCCTGGTGGAAGAGGATAA
GAAGCACGAGCGGCACCCCATCTTCGGCAACATCGTGGACGAGGTGGCCTACCACGAGAAGTACCCCACC
ATCTACCACCTGAGAAAGAAACTGGTGGACAGCACCGACAAGGCCGACCTGCGGCTGATCTATCTGGCCC
TGGCCCACATGATCAAGTTCCGGGGCCACTTCCTGATCGAGGGCGACCTGAACCCCGACAACAGCGACGT
GGACAAGCTGTTCATCCAGCTGGTGCAGACCTACAACCAGCTGTTCGAGGAAAACCCCATCAACGCCAGC
GGCGTGGACGCCAAGGCCATCCTGTCTGCCAGACTGAGCAAGAGCAGACGGCTGGAAAATCTGATCGCCC
AGCTGCCCGGCGAGAAGAAGAATGGCCTGTTCGGAAACCTGATTGCCCTGAGCCTGGGCCTGACCCCCAA
CTTCAAGAGCAACTTCGACCTGGCCGAGGATGCCAAACTGCAGCTGAGCAAGGACACCTACGACGACGAC
CTGGACAACCTGCTGGCCCAGATCGGCGACCAGTACGCCGACCTGTTTCTGGCCGCCAAGAACCTGTCCG
ACGCCATCCTGCTGAGCGACATCCTGAGAGTGAACACCGAGATCACCAAGGCCCCCCTGAGCGCCTCTAT
GGTGAAGAGATACGACGAGCACCACCAGGACCTGACCCTGCTGAAAGCTCTCGTGCGGCAGCAGCTGCCT
GAGAAGTACAAAGAGATTTTCTTCGACCAGAGCAAGAACGGCTACGCCGGCTACATTGACGGCGGAGCCA
GCCAGGAAGAGTTCTACAAGTTCATCAAGCCCATCCTGGAAAAGATGGACGGCACCGAGGAACTGCTCGT
GAAGCTGAACAGAGAGGACCTGCTGCGGAAGCAGCGGACCTTCGACAACGGCATCATCCCCCACCAGATC
CACCTGGGAGAGCTGCACGCCATTCTGCGGCGGCAGGGCGATTTTTACCCATTCCTGAAGGACAACCGGG
AAAAGATCGAGAAGATCCTGACCTTCCGCATCCCCTACTACGTGGGCCCTCTGGCCAGGGGAAACAGCAG
ATTCGCCTGGATGACCAGAAAGAGCGAGGAAACCATCACCCCCTGGAACTTCGAGGAAGTGGTGGACAAG
GGCGCTTCCGCCCAGAGCTTCATCGAGCGGATGACCAACTTCGATAAGAACCTGCCCAACGAGAAGGTGC
TGCCCAAGCACAGCCTGCTGTACGAGTACTTCACCGTGTATAACGAGCTGACCAAAGTGAAATACGTGAC
CGAGGGAATGAGAAAGCCCGCCTTCCTGAGCGGCGAGCAGAAAAAGGCCATCGTGGACCTGCTGTTCAAG
ACCAACCGGAAAGTGACCGTGAAGCAGCTGAAAGAGGACTACTTCAAGAAAATCGAGTGCTTCGACTCCG
TGGAAATCTCCGGCGTGGAAGATCGGTTCAACGCCTCCCTGGGCACATACCACGATCTGCTGAAAATTAT
CAAGGACAAGGACTTCCTGGACAATGAGGAAAACGAGGACATTCTGGAAGATATCGTGCTGACCCTGACA
CTGTTTGAGGACAGAGAGATGATCGAGGAACGGCTGAAAACCTATGCCCACCTGTTCGACGACAAAGTGA
TGAAGCAGCTGAAGCGGCTGAGATACACCGGCTGGGGCAGGCTGAGCCGGAAGCTGATCAACGGCATCCG
GGACAAGCAGTCCGGCAAGACAATCCTGGATTTCCTGAAGTCCGACGGCTTCGCCAACAGAAACTTCATG
CAGCTGATCCACGACGACAGCCTGACCTTTAAAGAGGACATCCAGAAAGCCCAGGTGTCCGGCCAGGGCG
ATAGCCTGCACGAGCACATTGCCAATCTGGCCGGCAGCCCCGCCATTAAGAAGGGCATCCTGCAGACAGT
GAAGGTGGTGGACGAGCTCGTGAAAGTGATGGGCGGCCACAAGCCCGAGAACATCGTGATCGAAATGGCC
AGAGAGAACCAGACCACCCAGAAGGGACAGAAGAACAGCCGCGAGAGAATGAAGCGGATCGAAGAGGGCA
TCAAAGAGCTGGGCAGCCAGATCCTGAAAGAACACCCCGTGGAAAACACCCAGCTGCAGAACGAGAAGCT
GTACCTGTACTACCTGCAGAATGGGCGGGATATGTACGTGGACCAGGAACTGGACATCAACCGGCTGTCC
GACTACGATGTGGACCATATCGTGCCTCAGAGCTTTCTGAAGGACGACTCCATCGACAACAAGGTGCTGA
CCAGAAGCGACAAGAACCGGGGCAAGAGCGACAACGTGCCCTCCGAAGAGGTCGTGAAGAAGATGAAGAA
CTACTGGCGGCAGCTGCTGAACGCCAAGCTGATTACCCAGAGAAAGTTCGACAATCTGACCAAGGCCGAG
AGAGGCGGCCTGAGCGAACTGGATAAGGCCGGCTTCATCAAGAGACAGCTGGTGGAAACCCGGCAGATCA
CAAAGCACGTGGCACAGATCCTGGACTCCCGGATGAACACTAAGTACGACGAGAATGACAAGCTGATCCG
GGAAGTGAAAGTGATCACCCTGAAGTCCAAGCTGGTGTCCGATTTCCGGAAGGATTTCCAGTTTTACAAA
GTGCGCGAGATCAACAACTACCACCACGCCCACGACGCCTACCTGAACGCCGTCGTGGGAACCGCCCTGA
TCAAAAAGTACCCTAAGCTGGAAAGCGAGTTCGTGTACGGCGACTACAAGGTGTACGACGTGCGGAAGAT
GATCGCCAAGAGCGAGCAGGAAATCGGCAAGGCTACCGCCAAGTACTTCTTCTACAGCAACATCATGAAC
TTTTTCAAGACCGAGATTACCCTGGCCAACGGCGAGATCCGGAAGCGGCCTCTGATCGAGACAAACGGCG
AAACCGGGGAGATCGTGTGGGATAAGGGCCGGGATTTTGCCACCGTGCGGAAAGTGCTGAGCATGCCCCA
AGTGAATATCGTGAAAAAGACCGAGGTGCAGACAGGCGGCTTCAGCAAAGAGTCTATCCTGCCCAAGGGC
AACAGCGATAAGCTGATCGCCAGAAAGAAGGACTGGGACCCTAAGAAGTACGGCGGCTTCAACAGCCCCA
CCGTGGCCTATTCTGTGCTGGTGGTGGCCAAAGTGGAAAAGGGCAAGTCCAAGAAACTGAAGAGTGTGAA
AGAGCTACTGGGGATCACCATCATGGAAAGAAGCAGCTTCGAGAAGAATCCCATCGACTTTCTGGAAGCC
AAGGGCTACAAAGAAGTGAAAAAGGACCTGATCATCAAGCTGCCTAAGTACTCCCTGTTCGAGCTGGAAA
ACGGCCGGAAGAGAATGCTGGCCTCTGCCGGCGTGCTGCAGAAGGGAAACGAACTGGCCCTGCCCTCCAA
ATATGTGAACTTCCTGTACCTGGCCAGCCACTATGAGAAGCTGAAGGGCTCCCCCGAGGATAATGAGCAG
AAACAGCTGTTTGTGGAACAGCACAAGCACTACCTGGACGAGATCATCGAGCAGATCAGCGAGTTCTCCA
AGAGAGTGATCCTGGCCGACGCTAATCTGGACAAAGTGCTGTCCGCCTACAACAAGCACCGGGATAAGCC
CATCAGAGAGCAGGCCGAGAATATCATCCACCTGTTTACCCTGACCAATCTGGGAGCCCCTGCCGCCTTC
AAGTACTTTGACACCACCATCAACCGGAAGCAGTACAACACCACCAAAGAGGTGCTGGACGCCACCCTGA
TCCGGCAGAGCATCACCGGCCTGTACGAGACACGGATCGACCTGTCTCAGCTGGGAGGCGACTCTGGCGG
CTCAAAAAGAACCGCCGACGGCAGCGAATTCGAGCCCAAGAAGAAGAGGAAAGTCGATTACAAAGACGAT
GACGATAAGGGATCCGGCGCAACAAACTTCTCTCTGCTGAAACAAGCCGGAGATGTCGAAGAGAATCCTG
GACCGATGGCCAAGCCTTTGTCTCAAGAAGAATCCACCCTCATTGAAAGAGCAACGGCTACAATCAACAG
CATCCCCATCTCTGAAGACTACAGCGTCGCCAGCGCAGCTCTCTCTAGCGACGGCCGCATCTTCACTGGT
GTCAATGTATATCATTTTACTGGGGGACCTTGTGCAGAACTCGTGGTGCTGGGCACTGCTGCTGCTGCGG
CAGCTGGCAACCTGACTTGTATCGTCGCGATCGGAAATGAGAACAGGGGCATCTTGAGCCCCTGCGGACG
GTGCCGACAGGTGCTTCTCGATCTGCATCCTGGGATCAAAGCCATAGTGAAGGACAGTGATGGACAGCCG
ACGGCAGTTGGGATTCGTGAATTGCTGCCCTCTGGTTATGTGTGGGAGGGCTAA
